>Addgene plasmid #165873 | pMiniWhiteA2 | addgene full sequence | sequence record 328791 | Addgene NGS Result
GATTAACCAATGGGCGGACGTGGAGCCGGGCGAAATTAGCTGCACATCGTCGAACACCACGTGCCCCAGT
TCGGGCAAGGTCATCCTGGAGACACTTAACTTCTCCGCCGCCGATCTGCCGCTGGACTACGTGGGTCTGG
CCATTCTCATCGTGAGCTTCCGGGTGCTCGCATATCTGGCTCTAAGACTTCGGGCCCGACGCAAGGAGTA
GCCGACATATATCCGAAATAACTGCTTGTTTTTTTTTTTTACCATTATTACCATCGTGTTTACTGTTTAT
TGCCCCCTCAAAAAGCTAATGTAATTATATTTGTGCCAATAAAAACAAGATATGACCTATAGAATACAAG
TATTTCCCCTTCGAACATCCCCACAAGTAGACTTTGGATTTGTCTTCTAACCAAAAGACTTACACACCTG
CATACCTTACATCAAAAACTCGTTTATCGCTACATAAAACACCGGGATATATTTTTTATATACATACTTT
TCAAATCGCGCGCCCTCTTCATAATTCACCTCCACCACACCACGTTTCGTAGTTGCTCTTTCGCTGTCTC
CCACCCGCTCTCCGCAACACATTCACCTTTTGTTCGACGACCTTGGAGCGACTGTCGTTAGTTCCGCGCG
ATTCGGTTCGCTCAAATGGTTCCGAGTGGTTCATTTCGGCTCAATAGAAATTAGTAATAAATATTTGTAT
GTACAATTTATTTGCTCCAATATATTTGTATATATTTCCCTCACAGCTATATTTATTCTAATTTAATATT
ATGACTTTTTAAGGTAATTTTTTGTGACCTGTTCGGAGTGATTAGCGTTACAATTTGAACTGAAAGTGAC
ATCCAGTGTTTGTTCCTTGTGTAGATGCATCGCTTGAGACGAAGCTTGACACGGTTATCCACAGAATCAG
GGGATAACGCAGGAAAGAACATGTGAGCAAAAGGCCAGCAAAAGGCCAGGAACCGTAAAAAGGCCGCGTT
GCTGGCGTTTTTCCATAGGCTCCGCCCCCCTGACGAGCATCACAAAAATCGACGCTCAAGTCAGAGGTGG
CGAAACCCGACAGGACTATAAAGATACCAGGCGTTTCCCCCTGGAAGCTCCCTCGTGCGCTCTCCTGTTC
CGACCCTGCCGCTTACCGGATACCTGTCCGCCTTTCTCCCTTCGGGAAGCGTGGCGCTTTCTCATAGCTC
ACGCTGTAGGTATCTCAGTTCGGTGTAGGTCGTTCGCTCCAAGCTGGGCTGTGTGCACGAACCCCCCGTT
CAGCCCGACCGCTGCGCCTTATCCGGTAACTATCGTCTTGAGTCCAACCCGGTAAGACACGACTTATCGC
CACTGGCAGCAGCCACTGGTAACAGGATTAGCAGAGCGAGGTATGTAGGCGGTGCTACAGAGTTCTTGAA
GTGGTGGCCTAACTACGGCTACACTAGAAGAACAGTATTTGGTATCTGCGCTCTGCTGAAGCCAGTTACC
TTCGGAAAAAGAGTTGGTAGCTCTTGATCCGGCAAACAAACCACCGCTGGTAGCGGTGGTTTTTTTGTTT
GCAAGCAGCAGATTACGCGCAGAAAAAAAGGATCTCAAGAAGATCCTTTGATCTTTTCTACGGGGTCTGA
CGCTCAGTGGAACGAAAACTCACGTTAAGGGATTTTGGTCATGAGATTATCAAAAAGGATCTTCACCTAG
ATCCTTTTGTGATGATCGGCACGTAAGAGGTTCCAACTTTCACCATAATGAAATAAGATCACTACCGGGC
GTATTTTTTGAGTTATCGAGATTTTCAGGAGCTAAGGAAGCTAAAATGAGCCATATTCAACGGGAAACGT
CTTGCTCAAGGCCGCGATTAAATTCCAACATGGATGCTGATTTATATGGGTATAAATGGGCTCGCGATAA
TGTCGGGCAATCAGGTGCGACAATCTACCGATTGTATGGGAAGCCCGATGCGCCAGAGTTGTTTCTGAAA
CATGGCAAAGGTAGCGTTGCCAATGATGTTACAGATGAGATGGTCAGACTAAACTGGCTGACGGAATTTA
TGCCTCTTCCGACCATCAAGCATTTTATCCGTACTCCTGATGATGCATGGTTACTCACCACTGCGATCCC
AGGGAAAACAGCATTCCAGGTATTAGAAGAATATCCTGATTCAGGTGAAAATATTGTTGATGCGCTGGCA
GTGTTCCTGCGCCGGTTGCATTCGATTCCTGTTTGTAATTGTCCTTTTAACAGCGATCGCGTATTTCGAC
TCGCTCAGGCGCAATCACGAATGAATAACGGTTTGGTTGATGCGAGTGATTTTGATGACGAGCGTAATGG
CTGGCCTGTTGAACAAGTCTGGAAAGAAATGCATAAACTTTTGCCATTCTCACCGGATTCAGTAGTCACT
CATGGTGATTTCTCACTTGATAACCTTATTTTTGACGAGGGGAAATTAATAGGTTGTATTGATGTTGGAC
GAGTCGGAATCGCAGACCGATACCAGGATCTTGCCATCCTATGGAACTGCCTCGGTGAGTTTTCTCCTTC
ATTACAGAAACGGCTTTTTCAAAAATATGGTATTGATAATCCTGATATGAATAAATTGCAGTTTCATTTG
ATGCTCGATGAGTTTTTCTGATTTTTTTTAAGGCAGTTATTGGTGCCCTTAAACGCCTGGTTGCTACGCC
TGAATAAGTGATAATAAGCGGATGAATGGCAGAAATTCGATGATAAGCTGTCAAACATGATGT
[125 nt withheld, positions 2724-2848]
C
[91 nt withheld, positions 2850-2940]
AGGGTGATGGTTCACGTAGTGGGCCAGCGCCCTGATAGACGGTTTTTCGCCCTTTGACGTTGGAGTCCAC
GTTCTTT
[37 nt withheld, positions 3018-3054]
ACCCTATCTCGGTCTATTCTTTTGATTTATAAGGGATTTTGCCGATTTCGGCCTATTGGTTAAAAAATGA
GCTGATTTAACAAAAATTTAACGCGAATTTTAACAAAATATTAACGCTTACAATTTTAACAAGCTTCGTC
TCAGTCAGGAGGAATTCTAGTATGTATGTAAGTTAATAAAACCCATTTTTGCGGAAAGTAGATAAAAAAA
ACATTTTTTTTTTTTACTGCACTGGATATCATTGAACTTATCTGATCAGTTTTAAATTTACTTCGATCCA
AGGGTATTTGATGTACCAGGTTCTTTCGATTACCTCTCACTCAAAATGACATTCCACTCAAAGTCAGCGC
TGTTTGCCTCCTTCTCTGTCCACAGAAATATCGCCGTCACTTTCGCCGCTGCGTCCGCTATCTCTTTCGC
CACCGTTTGTAGCGTTACGTAGCGTCAATGTCCGCCTTCAGTTGCATTTTGTCAGCGGTTTCGTGACGAA
GCTCCAAGCGGTTTACGCCATCAATTAAACACAAAGTGCTGTGCCAAAACTCCTCTCGCTTCTTATTTTT
GTTTGTTTTTTGAGTGATTGGGGTGGTGATTGGTTTTGGGTGGGTAAGCAGGGGAAAGTGTGAAAAATCC
CGGCAATGGGCCAAGAGGATCAGGAGCTATTAATTCGCGGAGGCAGCAAACACCCATCTGCCGAGCATCT
GAACAATGTGAGTAGTACATGTGCATACATCTTAAGTTCACTTGATCTATAGGAACTGCGATTGCAACAT
CAAATTGTCTGCGGCGTGAGAACTGCGACCCACAAAAATCCCAAACCGCAATTGCACAAACAAATAGTGA
CACGAAACAGATTATTCTGGTAGCTGTTCTCGCTATATAAGACAATTTTTGAGATCATATCATGATCAAG
ACATCTAAAGGCATTCATTTTCGACTATATTCTTTTTTACAAAAAATATAACAACCAGATATTTTAAGCT
GATCCTAGATGCACAAAAAATAAATAAAAGTATAAACCTACTTCGTAGGATACTTCGGGGTACTTTTTGT
TCGGGGTTAGATGAGCATAACGCTTGTAGTTGATATTTGAGATCCCCTATCATTGCAGGGTGACAGCGGA
GCGGCTTCGCAGAGCTGCATTAACCAGGGCTTCGGGCAGGCCAAAAACTACGGCACGCTCCGGCCACCCA
GTCCGCCGGAGGACTCCGGTTCAGGGAGCGGCCAACTAGCCGAGAACCTCACCTATGCCTGGCACAATAT
GGACATCTTTGGGGCGGTCAATCAGCCGGGCTCCGGATGGCGGCAGCTGGTCAACCGGACACGCGGACTA
TTCTGCAACGAGCGACACATACCGGCGCCCAGGAAACATTTGCTCAAGAACGGTGAGTTTCTATTCGCAG
TCGGCTGATCTGTGTGAAATCTTAATAAAGGGTCCAATTACCAATTTGAAACTCAGTTTGCGGCGTGGCC
TATCCGGGCGAACTTTTGGCCGTGATGGGCAGTTCCGGTGCCGGAAAGACGACCCTGCTGAATGCCCTTG
CCTTTCGATCGCCGCAGGGCATCCAAGTATCGCCATCCGGGATGCGACTGCTCAATGGCCAACCTGTGGA
CGCCAAGGAGATGCAGGCCAGGTGCGCCTATGTCCAGCAGGATGACCTCTTTATCGGCTCCCTAACGGCC
AGGGAACACCTGATTTTCCAAGCCATGGTGCGGATGCCACGACATCTGACCTATCGGCAGCGAGTGGCCC
GCGTGGATCAGGTGATCCAGGAGCTTTCGCTCAGCAAATGTCAGCACACGATCATCGGTGTGCCCGGCAG
GGTGAAAGGTCTGTCCGGCGGAGAAAGGAAGCGTCTGGCATTCGCCTCCGAGGCTCTAACCGATCCGCCG
CTTCTGATCTGCGATGAGCCCACCTCCGGACTGGACTCCTTTACCGCCCACAGCGTCGTCCAGGTGCTGA
AGAAGCTGTCGCAGAAGGGCAAGACCGTCATCCTGACCATTCATCAGCCGTCTTCCGAGCTGTTTGAGCT
CTTTGACAAGATCCTTCTGATGGCCGAGGGCAGGGTAGCTTTCTTGGGCACTCCCAGCGAAGCCGTCGAC
TTCTTTTCCTAGTGAGTTCGATGTGTTTATTAAGGGTATCTAGTATTACATAACATCTCAACTCCTATCC
AGCGTGGGTGCCCAGTGTCCTACCAACTACAATCCGGCGGACTTTTACGTACAGGTGTTGGCCGTTGTGC
CCGGACGGGAGATCGAGTCCCGTGATCGGATCGCCAAGATATGCGACAATTTTGCCATTAGCAAAGTAGC
CCGGGATATGGAGCAGTTGTTGGCCACCAAAAATCTGGAGAAGCCACTGGAGCAGCCGGAGAATGGGTAC
ACCTACAAGGCCACCTGGTTCATGCAGTTCCGGGCGGTCCTGTGGCGATCCTGGCTGTCGGTGCTCAAGG
AACCACTCCTCGTAAAAGTGCGACTTATTCAGACAACGGTGAGTGGTTCCAGTGGAAACAAATGATATAA
CGCTTACAATTCTTGGAAACAAATTCGCTAGATTTTAGATAGAATTGCCTGATTCCACACCCTTCTTAGT
TTTTTTCAATGAGATGTATAGTTTATAGTTTTGCAGAAGATAAATAAATTTCATTTAACTCGCGAATATT
AATGAGATGCGAGTAACATTTTAATTTGCAGATGGTTGCCATCTTGATTGGCCTCATCTTTTTGGGCCAA
CAACTCACGCAAGTGGGTGTGATGAATATCAACGGAGCCATCTTCCTCTTCCTGACCAACATGACCTTTC
AAAACGTCTTTGCCACGATAAATGTAAGTCATGTTTAGAATACATTTGCATTTCAATAATTTACTAACTT
TCTAATGAATCGATTCGATTTAGGTGTTCACCTCAGAGCTGCCAGTTTTTATGAGGGAGGCCCGAAGTCG
ACTTTATCGCTGTGACACATACTTTCTGGGCAAAACGATTGCCGAATTGCCGCTTTTTCTCACAGTGCCA
CTGGTCTTCACGGCGATTGCCTATCCGATGATCGGACTGCGGGCCGGAGTGCTGCACTTCTTCAACTGCC
TGGCGCTGGTCACTCTGGTGGCCAATGTGTCAACGTCCTTCGGATATCTAATATCCTGCGCCAGCTCCTC
GACCTCGATGGCGCTGTCTGTGGGTCCGCCGGTTATCATACCATTCCTGCTCTTTGGCGGCTTCTTCTTG
AACTCGGGCTCGGTGCCAGTATACCTCAAATGGTTGTCGTACCTCTCATGGTTCCGTTACGCCAACGAGG
GTCTGCT
Features (pLannotate 1.2.2; 6 found; start..end, strand, type, name):
    990..1578    -  rep_origin     ori: high-copy-number ColE1/pMB1/pBR322/pUC origin of replication
   1693..1795    +  promoter       cat promoter: promoter of the E. coli cat gene encoding chloramphenicol acetyltransferase
   1796..2609    +  CDS            KanR (fragment): aminoglycoside phosphotransferase; aph(3')-Ia; confers resistance to kanamycin in bacteria or G418 (Geneticin®) in eukaryotes
   2697..2714    -  promoter       tet promoter (fragment): E. coli promoter for tetracycline efflux protein gene
   2725..3180    +  rep_origin     f1 ori (sequence partly withheld): f1 bacteriophage origin of replication; arrow indicates direction of (+) strand synthesis
   3211..871     +  gene           mini-white (across the origin): white; This modified version of the white gene lacks part of the first intron.
