[The description below was written by a language model from this plasmid's Addgene catalogue record and pLannotate feature annotations shown in this document.]
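Description:
pMiniWhiteA2 is a synthetic-biology cloning plasmid that carries a Drosophila mini-white eye marker cassette in the pColE1_Alpha2 backbone, the "Alpha2" position of a modular assembly vector series. The full sequence is 6,351 nt, consistent with the recorded backbone of about 2.3 kb plus an insert of about 4.0 kb. It is maintained in E. coli at high copy through a ColE1/pUC-type origin and selected with kanamycin. The annotated aph(3')-Ia aminoglycoside phosphotransferase coding sequence sits directly downstream of a cat gene promoter, which appears to drive its expression. An f1 bacteriophage origin and a short fragment of a tet promoter are also annotated in the backbone.

The payload is mini-white, a shortened version of the Drosophila white gene that lacks part of its first intron. In the feature table it runs across the numbering origin of the circular sequence and makes up essentially the whole insert. No separate heterologous promoter, terminator or tag is annotated for it. Mini-white is a standard visible marker. It restores eye pigmentation in white-mutant flies, so transgenic animals can be recognised by eye colour without drug treatment or molecular screening.

The record describes the plasmid as a basic transgenesis eye marker cassette that lacks an attB site, so it cannot serve on its own as a phiC31 integrase docking substrate. It most likely serves as a marker module to be combined with other parts into larger fly transgenesis vectors, within a toolkit built around selection and counterselection in Drosophila. The cloning sites used to build it are not given in the record.
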