Addgene plasmid #165873: pMiniWhiteA2
Purpose: Basic transgenesis Mini-white physical eye marker cassette in Alpha2, lacks attB site
Depositing lab: Koen Venken. Depositing organization: Baylor College of Medicine. Publication: Multiplexed drug-based selection and counterselection genetic manipulations in Drosophila. Matinyan N, Karkhanis MS, Gonzalez Y, Jain A, Saltzman A, Malovannaya A, Sarrion-Perdigones A, Dierick HA, Venken KJT. Cell Rep. 2021 Sep 14;36(11):109700. doi: 10.1016/j.celrep.2021.109700. PubMed 34525356.
Backbone
  Vector backbone: pColE1_Alpha2
  Backbone size w/o insert (bp): 2327
  Vector type: Synthetic Biology
Growth in bacteria
  Bacterial resistance: Kanamycin, 50 μg/mL
  Growth temperature: 37°C
  Growth strain: DH10B
  Copy number: High Copy
Gene/Insert
  Gene/Insert name: Eye Marker Cassette
  Species: Synthetic
  Insert size (bp): 4024
  Cloning method: Restriction Enzyme; 5′ cloning site Unknown (unknown if destroyed)
Terms and licenses: Academic/Nonprofit Terms; Industry Terms: Not Available to Industry
Depositor comments: Alpha2
How to cite: pMiniWhiteA2 was a gift from Koen Venken (Addgene plasmid # 165873 ; http://n2t.net/addgene:165873 ; RRID:Addgene_165873)
